>Addgene plasmid #221234 | tet-AID-PcrA M6-UGI-T2A-mTagBFP2-PGK-Puro-T2A-rtTA | addgene full sequence | sequence record 461182 | Addgene NGS Result
GTCGACGGATCGGGAGATCTCCCGATCCCCTATGGTGCACTCTCAGTACAATCTGCTCTGATGCCGCATA
GTTAAGCCAGTATCTGCTCCCTGCTTGTGTGTTGGAGGTCGCTGAGTAGTGCGCGAGCAAAATTTAAGCT
ACAACAAGGCAAGGCTTGACCGACAATTGCATGAAGAATCTGCTTAGGGTTAGGCGTTTTGCGCTGCTTC
GCGATGTACGGGCCAGATATACGCGTTGACATTGATTATTGACTAGTTATTAATAGTAATCAATTACGGG
GTCATTAGTTCATAGCCCATATATGGAGTTCCGCGTTACATAACTTACGGTAAATGGCCCGCCTGGCTGA
CCGCCCAACGACCCCCGCCCATTGACGTCAATAATGACGTATGTTCCCATAGTAACGCCAATAGGGACTT
TCCATTGACGTCAATGGGTGGAGTATTTACGGTAAACTGCCCACTTGGCAGTACATCAAGTGTATCATAT
GCCAAGTACGCCCCCTATTGACGTCAATGACGGTAAATGGCCCGCCTGGCATTATGCCCAGTACATGACC
TTATGGGACTTTCCTACTTGGCAGTACATCTACGTATTAGTCATCGCTATTACCATGGTGATGCGGTTTT
GGCAGTACATCAATGGGCGTGGATAGCGGTTTGACTCACGGGGATTTCCAAGTCTCCACCCCATTGACGT
CAATGGGAGTTTGTTTTGGCACCAAAATCAACGGGACTTTCCAAAATGTCGTAACAACTCCGCCCCATTG
ACGCAAATGGGCGGTAGGCGTGTACGGTGGGAGGTCTATATAAGCAGCGCGTTTTGCCTGTACTGGGTCT
CTCTGGTTAGACCAGATCTGAGCCTGGGAGCTCTCTGGCTAACTAGGGAACCCACTGCTTAAGCCTCAAT
AAAGCTTGCCTTGAGTGCTTCAAGTAGTGTGTGCCCGTCTGTTGTGTGACTCTGGTAACTAGAGATCCCT
CAGACCCTTTTAGTCAGTGTGGAAAATCTCTAGCAGTGGCGCCCGAACAGGGACTTGAAAGCGAAAGGGA
AACCAGAGGAGCTCTCTCGACGCAGGACTCGGCTTGCTGAAGCGCGCACGGCAAGAGGCGAGGGGCGGCG
ACTGGTGAGTACGCCAAAAATTTTGACTAGCGGAGGCTAGAAGGAGAGAGATGGGTGCGAGAGCGTCAGT
ATTAAGCGGGGGAGAATTAGATCGCGATGGGAAAAAATTCGGTTAAGGCCAGGGGGAAAGAAAAAATATA
AATTAAAACATATAGTATGGGCAAGCAGGGAGCTAGAACGATTCGCAGTTAATCCTGGCCTGTTAGAAAC
ATCAGAAGGCTGTAGACAAATACTGGGACAGCTACAACCATCCCTTCAGACAGGATCAGAAGAACTTAGA
TCATTATATAATACAGTAGCAACCCTCTATTGTGTGCATCAAAGGATAGAGATAAAAGACACCAAGGAAG
CTTTAGACAAGATAGAGGAAGAGCAAAACAAAAGTAAGACCACCGCACAGCAAGCGGCCGCTGATCTTCA
GACCTGGAGGAGGAGATATGAGGGACAATTGGAGAAGTGAATTATATAAATATAAAGTAGTAAAAATTGA
ACCATTAGGAGTAGCACCCACCAAGGCAAAGAGAAGAGTGGTGCAGAGAGAAAAAAGAGCAGTGGGAATA
GGAGCTTTGTTCCTTGGGTTCTTGGGAGCAGCAGGAAGCACTATGGGCGCAGCGTCAATGACGCTGACGG
TACAGGCCAGACAATTATTGTCTGGTATAGTGCAGCAGCAGAACAATTTGCTGAGGGCTATTGAGGCGCA
ACAGCATCTGTTGCAACTCACAGTCTGGGGCATCAAGCAGCTCCAGGCAAGAATCCTGGCTGTGGAAAGA
TACCTAAAGGATCAACAGCTCCTGGGGATTTGGGGTTGCTCTGGAAAACTCATTTGCACCACTGCTGTGC
CTTGGAATGCTAGTTGGAGTAATAAATCTCTGGAACAGATTTGGAATCACACGACCTGGATGGAGTGGGA
CAGAGAAATTAACAATTACACAAGCTTAATACACTCCTTAATTGAAGAATCGCAAAACCAGCAAGAAAAG
AATGAACAAGAATTATTGGAATTAGATAAATGGGCAAGTTTGTGGAATTGGTTTAACATAACAAATTGGC
TGTGGTATATAAAATTATTCATAATGATAGTAGGAGGCTTGGTAGGTTTAAGAATAGTTTTTGCTGTACT
TTCTATAGTGAATAGAGTTAGGCAGGGATATTCACCATTATCGTTTCAGACCCACCTCCCAACCCCGAGG
GGACCCGACAGGCCCGAAGGAATAGAAGAAGAAGGTGGAGAGAGAGACAGAGACAGATCCATTCGATTAG
TGAACGGATCGGCACTGCGTGCGCCAATTCTGCAGACAAATGGCAGTATTCATCCACAATTTTAAAAGAA
AAGGGGGGATTGGGGGGTACAGTGCAGGGGAAAGAATAGTAGACATAATAGCAACAGACATACAAACTAA
AGAATTACAAAAACAAATTACAAAAATTCAAAATTTTCGGGTTTATTACAGGGACAGCAGAGATCCAGTT
TGGTTAATTAACAGAGATCCACTTTGGCCGCGAATCGATATGTCGAGTTTACTCCCTATCAGTGATAGAG
AACGTATGTCGAGTTTACTCCCTATCAGTGATAGAGAACGATGTCGAGTTTACTCCCTATCAGTGATAGA
GAACGTATGTCGAGTTTACTCCCTATCAGTGATAGAGAACGTATGTCGAGTTTACTCCCTATCAGTGATA
GAGAACGTATGTCGAGTTTATCCCTATCAGTGATAGAGAACGTATGTCGAGTTTACTCCCTATCAGTGAT
AGAGAACGTATGTCGAGGTAGGCGTGTACGGTGGGAGGCCTATATAAGCAGAGCTCGTTTAGTGAACCGT
CAGATCGCCTGGAGAATTGGCTAAGCATCAACAAGTTTGTACAAAAAAACGGGATCCACCGGTCGCCACC
ATGGACAGCCTCTTGATGAACCGGAGGGAGTTTCTTTACCAATTCAAAAATGTCCGCTGGGCTAAGGGTC
GGCGTGAGACCTACCTGTGCTACGTAGTGAAGAGGCGTGACAGTGCTACATCCTTTTCACTGGACTTTGG
TTATCTTCGCAATAAGAACGGCTGCCACGTGGAATTGCTCTTCCTCCGCTACATCTCGGACTGGGACCTA
GACCCTGGCCGCTGCTACCGCGTCACCTGGTTCATCTCCTGGAGCCCCTGCTACGACTGTGCCCGACATG
TGGCCGACTTTCTGCGAGGGAACCCCAACCTCAGTCTGAGGATCTTCACCGCGCGCCTCTACTTCTGTGA
GGACCGCAAGGCTGAGCCCGAGGGGCTGCGGCGGCTGCACCGCGCCGGGGTGCAAATAGCCATCATGACC
TTCAAAGATTATTTTTACTGCTGGAATACTTTTGTAGAAAACCACGGAAGAACTTTCAAAGCCTGGGAAG
GGCTGCATGAAAATTCAGTTCGTCTCTCCAGACAGCTTCGGCGCATCCTTTTGCCCCTGTATGAGGTTGA
TGACTTACGAGACGCATTTCGTACTAGCGGCAGCGAGACTCCCGGGACCTCAGAGTCCGCCACACCCGAA
AGTATGAACTTCCTGTCTGAGCAACTGCTGGCACACCTGAACAAGGAGCAGCAAGAAGCTGTGCGGACCA
CCGAGGGACCTCTGCTGATCATGGCCGGCGCTGGAAGCGGAAAAACAAGAGTGCTGACACACCGCATCGC
CTACCTGATGGCTGAGAAGCACGTGGCCCCTTGGAACATCCTGGCCATTACCTTTACAAACAAGGCCGCT
AGAGAGATGAGAGAAAGAGTGCAGAGCCTCCTGGGAGGCGCCGCCGAGGACGTGTGGATCAGCACCTTCG
CCAGCATGGCCGTGCGGATCCTGAGAAGAGATATCGACAGAATCGGCATCAACCGGAACTTCAGCATCCT
GGACCCAACAGACCAGCTGAGCGTGATGAAAACCATCCTGAAAGAAAAGAACATCGACCCCAAGAAATTC
GAGCCTAGAACAATCCTGGGCACAATCAGCGCCGCCAAGAATGAACTGCTGCCTCCAGAACAGTTTGCGA
AGCGGGCCTCCACCTACTATGAGAAAGTGGTGTCTGACGTCTACCAGGAGTATCAGCAGCGGCTGCTCAG
GTGTCACAGCCTTGACTTCGATGATCTGATCATGACCACAATCCAGCTGTTTGACCGGGTCCCCGACGTG
CTCCACTACTACCAATACAAGTTTCAGTACATCCACATCGATGAGTACCAGGACACAAACAGAGCCCAAT
ACACCCTGGTGAAAAAGCTGGCTGAGCGGTTCCAGAACATCGCCGCCGTGGGCGACGCCGATCAGTCTAT
CTACAGATGGCGGGGCGCCGACATCCAGAACATCCTGAGCTTCGAAAGAGATTACCCCAACGCCAAAGTG
ATCCTGCTGGAGCAAAATTACCGGAGCACGAAGCGCATCCTGCAGGCCGCAAACGAGGTGATCGAGCACA
ACGTGAACAGAAAGCCTAAGCGGATCTGGACCGAGAATCCTGAGGGCAAGCCCATCCTGTACTACGAGGC
CATGAACGAAGCCGACGAGGCCCAGTTCGTGGCCGGCAGAATCAGAGAGGCCGTGGAGCGCGGCGAGAGA
AGATACCGAGACTTCGCCGTGCTGTACAGAACCAATGCCCAGTCCAGAGTCATGGAAGAGATGCTGCTGA
AGGCCAACATCCCTTACCAGATAGTGGGCGGCGTGAAGTTCTACGACAGAAAGGAAATCAAGGACATCCT
GGCTTATCTGCGGGTCATCGCAAACCCAGACGACGACTGCAGCCTGCTGAGAATTATCAACGTTCCTAAA
AGAGGCATCGGAGCCTCTACCATCGACAAGCTGGTCCGGTACGCCGCCGACCACGAGCTGAGCCTGTTCG
AGGCCCTGGGCGAGCTGGAGATGATCGGTCTTGGCGCCAAGGCCGCTGGGGCCCTGGCCGCCTTCAGAAG
CCAGCTGGAACAGTGGACACAGCTGCAGGAGTACGTGAGCGTGACCGAACTGGTGGAAGAGGTGCTGGAC
AAGTCTGGCTACCGGGAAATGCTGAAGGCCGAAAGAACCATCGAAGCCCAGAGCAGACTGGAGAACCTGG
ATGAGTTCCTGAGCGTGACCAAGCATTTCGAAAACGTGTCCGACGACAAGAGCCTGATCGCCTTCCTGAC
CGATCTGGCTCTGATCAGCGACCTGGACGAGCTGGATGGCACCGAGCAGGCCGCCGAG
[285 nt withheld, positions 5309-5593]
AGACGGCAGGCCGGAGCTTCCAGGCCTGCCGTGAGCAGACCCCAGGCCTCTGGCGCTGTGGGCAGCTGGA
AGGTGGGCGATCGGGCAAATCACAGAAAGTGGGGCATCGGAACCGTGGTTTCCGTGCGGGGCGGCGGAGA
TGATCAGGAACTGGACATCGCTTTTCCATCTCCTATCGGCATTAAGAGACTGCTAGCTAAATTCGCCCCT
ATCGAGAAGGTGTCTGGTGGTTCTACTAATCTGTCAGATATTATTGAAAAGGAGACCGGTAAGCAACTGG
TTATCCAGGAATCCATCCTCATGCTCCCAGAGGAGGTGGAAGAAGTCATTGGGAACAAGCCGGAAAGCGA
TATACTCGTGCACACCGCCTACGACGAGAGCACCGACGAGAATGTCATGCTTCTGACTAGCGACGCCCCT
GAATACAAGCCTTGGGCTCTGGTCATACAGGATAGCAACGGTGAGAACAAGATTAAGATGCTCTCTGGTG
GTTCTCCCAAGAAGAAGAGGAAAGTCGAGGGCAGAGGAAGTCTTCTAACATGCGGTGACGTGGAGGAGAA
TCCCGGCCCTATGGTGTCTAAGGGCGAAGAGCTGATTAAGGAGAACATGCACATGAAGCTGTACATGGAG
GGCACCGTGGACAACCATCACTTCAAGTGCACATCCGAGGGCGAAGGCAAGCCCTACGAGGGCACCCAGA
CCATGAGAATCAAGGTGGTCGAGGGCGGCCCTCTCCCCTTCGCCTTCGACATCCTGGCTACTAGCTTCCT
CTACGGCAGCAAGACCTTCATCAACCACACCCAGGGCATCCCCGACTTCTTCAAGCAGTCCTTCCCTGAG
GGCTTCACATGGGAGAGAGTCACCACATACGAAGACGGGGGCGTGCTGACCGCTACCCAGGACACCAGCC
TCCAGGACGGCTGCCTCATCTACAACGTCAAGATCAGAGGGGTGAACTTCACATCCAACGGCCCTGTGAT
GCAGAAGAAAACACTCGGCTGGGAGGCCTTCACCGAGACGCTGTACCCCGCTGACGGCGGCCTGGAAGGC
AGAAACGACATGGCCCTGAAGCTCGTGGGCGGGAGCCATCTGATCGCAAACGCCAAGACCACATATAGAT
CCAAGAAACCCGCTAAGAACCTCAAGATGCCTGGCGTCTACTATGTGGACTACAGACTGGAAAGAATCAA
GGAGGCCAACAACGAGACCTACGTCGAGCAGCACGAGGTGGCAGTGGCCAGATACTGCGACCTCCCTAGC
AAACTGGGGCACAAGCTTAATTAAAGCGGCCGCTTCCCCAGCTTTCTTGTACAAAGTGGTTTAGTAATGA
ACCGGTCCACCACCACCACCACTAAGGATCCGGGGTTGGGGTTGCGCCTTTTCCAAGGCAGCCCTGGGTT
TGCGCAGGGACGCGGCTGCTCTGGGCGTGGTTCCGGGAAACGCAGCGGCGCCGACCCTGGGTCTCGCACA
TTCTTCACGTCCGTTCGCAGCGTCACCCGGATCTTCGCCGCTACCCTTGTGGGCCCCCCGGCGACGCTTC
CTGCTCCGCCCCTAAGTCGGGAAGGTTCCTTGCGGTTCGCGGCGTGCCGGACGTGACAAACGGAAGCCGC
ACGTCTCACTAGTACCCTCGCAGACGGACAGCGCCAGGGAGCAATGGCAGCGCGCCGACCGCGATGGGCT
GTGGCCAATAGCGGCTGCTCAGCAGGGCGCGCCGAGAGCAGCGGCCGGGAAGGGGCGGTGCGGGAGGCGG
GGTGTGGGGCGGTAGTGTGGGCCCTGTTCCTGCCCGCGCGGTGTTCCGCATTCTGCAAGCCTCCGGAGCG
CACGTCGGCAGTCGGCTCCCTCGTTGACCGAATCACCGACCTCTCTCCCCAGCAATTCACCATGACCGAG
TACAAGCCCACGGTGCGCCTCGCCACCCGCGACGACGTCCCCAGGGCCGTACGCACCCTCGCCGCCGCGT
TCGCCGACTACCCCGCCACGCGCCACACCGTCGATCCGGACCGCCACATCGAGCGGGTCACCGAGCTGCA
AGAACTCTTCCTCACGCGCGTCGGGCTCGACATCGGCAAGGTGTGGGTCGCGGACGACGGCGCCGCGGTG
GCGGTCTGGACCACGCCGGAGAGCGTCGAAGCGGGGGCGGTGTTCGCCGAGATCGGCCCGCGCATGGCCG
AGTTGAGCGGTTCCCGGCTGGCCGCGCAGCAACAGATGGAAGGCCTCCTGGCGCCGCACCGGCCCAAGGA
GCCCGCGTGGTTCCTGGCCACCGTCGGCGTCTCGCCCGACCACCAGGGCAAGGGTCTGGGCAGCGCCGTC
GTGCTCCCCGGAGTGGAGGCGGCCGAGCGCGCCGGGGTGCCCGCCTTCCTGGAGACCTCCGCGCCCCGCA
ACCTCCCCTTCTACGAGCGGCTCGGCTTCACCGTCACCGCCGACGTCGAGGTGCCCGAAGGACCGCGCAC
CTGGTGCATGACCCGCAAGCCCGGTGCCGAAGGTAGAGGTTCTCTCCTCACTTGTGGTGATGTTGAAGAA
AACCCTGGTCCAATGTCTAGACTGGACAAGAGCAAAGTCATAAACGGAGCTCTGGAATTACTCAATGGTG
TCGGTATCGAAGGCCTGACGACAAGGAAACTCGCTCAAAAGCTGGGAGTTGAGCAGCCTACCCTGTACTG
GCACGTGAAGAACAAGCGGGCCCTGCTCGATGCCCTGCCAATCGAGATGCTGGACAGGCATCATACCCAC
TTCTGCCCCCTGGAAGGCGAGTCATGGCAAGACTTTCTGCGGAACAACGCCAAGTCATACCGCTGTGCTC
TCCTCTCACATCGCGACGGGGCTAAAGTGCATCTCGGCACCCGCCCAACAGAGAAACAGTACGAAACCCT
GGAAAATCAGCTCGCGTTCCTGTGTCAGCAAGGCTTCTCCCTGGAGAACGCACTGTACGCTCTGTCCGCC
GTGGGCCACTTTACACTGGGCTGCGTATTGGAGGAACAGGAGCATCAAGTAGCAAAAGAGGAAAGAGAGA
CACCTACCACCGATTCTATGCCCCCACTTCTGAGACAAGCAATTGAGCTGTTCGACCGGCAGGGAGCCGA
ACCTGCCTTCCTTTTCGGCCTGGAACTAATCATATGTGGCCTGGAGAAACAGCTAAAGTGCGAAAGCGGC
GGGCCGACCGACGCCCTTGACGATTTTGACTTAGACATGCTCCCAGCCGATGCCCTTGACGACTTTGACC
TTGATATGCTGCCTGCTGACGCTCTTGACGATTTTGACCTTGACATGCTCCCCGGGTAAAGAATTCGATA
TCAAGCTTATCGATAATCAACCTCTGGATTACAAAATTTGTGAAAGATTGACTGGTATTCTTAACTATGT
TGCTCCTTTTACGCTATGTGGATACGCTGCTTTAATGCCTTTGTATCATGCTATTGCTTCCCGTATGGCT
TTCATTTTCTCCTCCTTGTATAAATCCTGGTTGCTGTCTCTTTATGAGGAGTTGTGGCCCGTTGTCAGGC
AACGTGGCGTGGTGTGCACTGTGTTTGCTGACGCAACCCCCACTGGTTGGGGCATTGCCACCACCTGTCA
GCTCCTTTCCGGGACTTTCGCTTTCCCCCTCCCTATTGCCACGGCGGAACTCATCGCCGCCTGCCTTGCC
CGCTGCTGGACAGGGGCTCGGCTGTTGGGCACTGACAATTCCGTGGTGTTGTCGGGGAAATCATCGTCCT
TTCCTTGGCTGCTCGCCTGTGTTGCCACCTGGATTCTGCGCGGGACGTCCTTCTGCTACGTCCCTTCGGC
CCTCAATCCAGCGGACCTTCCTTCCCGCGGCCTGCTGCCGGCTCTGCGGCCTCTTCCGCGTCTTCGCCTT
CGCCCTCAGACGAGTCGGATCTCCCTTTGGGCCGCCTCCCCGCATCGATACCGTCGACCTCGAGACCTAG
AAAAACATGGAGCAATCACAAGTAGCAATACAGCAGCTACCAATGCTGATTGTGCCTGGCTAGAAGCACA
AGAGGAGGAGGAGGTGGGTTTTCCAGTCACACCTCAGGTACCTTTAAGACCAATGACTTACAAGGCAGCT
GTAGATCTTAGCCACTTTTTAAAAGAAAAGGGGGGACTGGAAGGGCTAATTCACTCCCAACGAAGACAAG
ATATCCTTGATCTGTGGATCTACCACACACAAGGCTACTTCCCTGATTGGCAGAACTACACACCAGGGCC
AGGGATCAGATATCCACTGACCTTTGGATGGTGCTACAAGCTAGTACCAGTTGAGCAAGAGAAGGTAGAA
GAAGCCAATGAAGGAGAGAACACCCGCTTGTTACACCCTGTGAGCCTGCATGGGATGGATGACCCGGAGA
GAGAAGTATTAGAGTGGAGGTTTGACAGCCGCCTAGCATTTCATCACATGGCCCGAGAGCTGCATCCGGA
CTGTACTGGGTCTCTCTGGTTAGACCAGATCTGAGCCTGGGAGCTCTCTGGCTAACTAGGGAACCCACTG
CTTAAGCCTCAATAAAGCTTGCCTTGAGTGCTTCAAGTAGTGTGTGCCCGTCTGTTGTGTGACTCTGGTA
ACTAGAGATCCCTCAGACCCTTTTAGTCAGTGTGGAAAATCTCTAGCAGGGCCCGTTTAAACCCGCTGAT
CAGCCTCGACTGTGCCTTCTAGTTGCCAGCCATCTGTTGTTTGCCCCTCCCCCGTGCCTTCCTTGACCCT
GGAAGGTGCCACTCCCACTGTCCTTTCCTAATAAAATGAGGAAATTGCATCGCATTGTCTGAGTAGGTGT
CATTCTATTCTGGGGGGTGGGGTGGGGCAGGACAGCAAGGGGGAGGATTGGGAAGACAATAGCAGGCATG
CTGGGGATGCGGTGGGCTCTATGGCTTCTGAGGCGGAAAGAACCAGCTGGGGCTCTAGGGGGTATCCCC
[124 nt withheld, positions 10493-10616]
C
[91 nt withheld, positions 10618-10708]
A
[49 nt withheld, positions 10710-10758]
CCTTTGACGTTGGAGTCCACGTTCTTT
[37 nt withheld, positions 10786-10822]
ACCCTATCTCGGTCTATTCTTTTGATTTATAAGGGATTTTGCCGATTTCGGCCTATTGGTTAAAAAATGA
GCTGATTTAACAAAAATTTAACGCGAATTAATTCTGTGGAATGTGTGTCAGTTAGGGTGTGGAAAGTCCC
CAGGCTCCCCAGCAGGCAGAAGTATGCAAAGCATGCATCTCAATTAGTCAGCAACCAGGTGTGGAAAGTC
CCCAGGCTCCCCAGCAGGCAGAAGTATGCAAAGCATGCATCTCAATTAGTCAGCAACCATAGTCCCGCCC
CTAACTCCGCCCATCCCGCCCCTAACTCCGCCCAGTTCCGCCCATTCTCCGCCCCATGGCTGACTAATTT
TTTTTATTTATGCAGAGGCCGAGGCCGCCTCTGCCTCTGAGCTATTCCAGAAGTAGTGAGGAGGCTTTTT
TGGAGGCCTAGGCTTTTGCAAAAAGCTCCCGGGAGCTTGTATATCCATTTTCGGATCTGATCAGCACGTG
TTGACAATTAATCATCGGCATAGTATATCGGCATAGTATAATACGACAAGGTGAGGAACTAAACCATGGC
CAAGTTGACCAGTGCCGTTCCGGTGCTCACCGCGCGCGACGTCGCCGGAGCGGTCGAGTTCTGGACCGAC
CGGCTCGGGTTCTCCCGGGACTTCGTGGAGGACGACTTCGCCGGTGTGGTCCGGGACGACGTGACCCTGT
TCATCAGCGCGGTCCAGGACCAGGTGGTGCCGGACAACACCCTGGCCTGGGTGTGGGTGCGCGGCCTGGA
CGAGCTGTACGCCGAGTGGTCGGAGGTCGTGTCCACGAACTTCCGGGACGCCTCCGGGCCGGCCATGACC
GAGATCGGCGAGCAGCCGTGGGGGCGGGAGTTCGCCCTGCGCGACCCGGCCGGCAACTGCGTGCACTTCG
TGGCCGAGGAGCAGGACTGACACGTGCTACGAGATTTCGATTCCACCGCCGCCTTCTATGAAAGGTTGGG
CTTCGGAATCGTTTTCCGGGACGCCGGCTGGATGATCCTCCAGCGCGGGGATCTCATGCTGGAGTTCTTC
GCCCACCCCAACTTGTTTATTGCAGCTTATAATGGTTACAAATAAAGCAATAGCATCACAAATTTCACAA
ATAAAGCATTTTTTTCACTGCATTCTAGTTGTGGTTTGTCCAAACTCATCAATGTATCTTATCATGTCTG
TATACCGTCGACCTCTAGCTAGAGCTTGGCGTAATCATGGTCATAGCTGTTTCCTGTGTGAAATTGTTAT
CCGCTCACAATTCCACACAACATACGAGCCGGAAGCATAAAGTGTAAAGCCTGGGGTGCCTAATGAGTGA
GCTAACTCACATTAATTGCGTTGCGCTCACTGCCCGCTTTCCAGTCGGGAAACCTGTCGTGCCAGCTGCA
TTAATGAATCGGCCAACGCGCGGGGAGAGGCGGTTTGCGTATTGGGCGCTCTTCCGCTTCCTCGCTCACT
GACTCGCTGCGCTCGGTCGTTCGGCTGCGGCGAGCGGTATCAGCTCACTCAAAGGCGGTAATACGGTTAT
CCACAGAATCAGGGGATAACGCAGGAAAGAACATGTGAGCAAAAGGCCAGCAAAAGGCCAGGAACCGTAA
AAAGGCCGCGTTGCTGGCGTTTTTCCATAGGCTCCGCCCCCCTGACGAGCATCACAAAAATCGACGCTCA
AGTCAGAGGTGGCGAAACCCGACAGGACTATAAAGATACCAGGCGTTTCCCCCTGGAAGCTCCCTCGTGC
GCTCTCCTGTTCCGACCCTGCCGCTTACCGGATACCTGTCCGCCTTTCTCCCTTCGGGAAGCGTGGCGCT
TTCTCATAGCTCACGCTGTAGGTATCTCAGTTCGGTGTAGGTCGTTCGCTCCAAGCTGGGCTGTGTGCAC
GAACCCCCCGTTCAGCCCGACCGCTGCGCCTTATCCGGTAACTATCGTCTTGAGTCCAACCCGGTAAGAC
ACGACTTATCGCCACTGGCAGCAGCCACTGGTAACAGGATTAGCAGAGCGAGGTATGTAGGCGGTGCTAC
AGAGTTCTTGAAGTGGTGGCCTAACTACGGCTACACTAGAAGAACAGTATTTGGTATCTGCGCTCTGCTG
AAGCCAGTTACCTTCGGAAAAAGAGTTGGTAGCTCTTGATCCGGCAAACAAACCACCGCTGGTAGCGGTG
GTTTTTTTGTTTGCAAGCAGCAGATTACGCGCAGAAAAAAAGGATCTCAAGAAGATCCTTTGATCTTTTC
TACGGGGTCTGACGCTCAGTGGAACGAAAACTCACGTTAAGGGATTTTGGTCATGAGATTATCAAAAAGG
ATCTTCACCTAGATCCTTTTAAATTAAAAATGAAGTTTTAAATCAATCTAAAGTATATATGAGTAAACTT
GGTCTGACAGTTACCAATGCTTAATCAGTGAGGCACCTATCTCAGCGATCTGTCTATTTCGTTCATCCAT
AGTTGCCTGACTCCCCGTCGTGTAGATAACTACGATACGGGAGGGCTTACCATCTGGCCCCAGTGCTGCA
ATGATACCGCGAGACCCACGCTCACCGGCTCCAGATTTATCAGCAATAAACCAGCCAGCCGGAAGGGCCG
AGCGCAGAAGTGGTCCTGCAACTTTATCCGCCTCCATCCAGTCTATTAATTGTTGCCGGGAAGCTAGAGT
AAGTAGTTCGCCAGTTAATAGTTTGCGCAACGTTGTTGCCATTGCTACAGGCATCGTGGTGTCACGCTCG
TCGTTTGGTATGGCTTCATTCAGCTCCGGTTCCCAACGATCAAGGCGAGTTACATGATCCCCCATGTTGT
GCAAAAAAGCGGTTAGCTCCTTCGGTCCTCCGATCGTTGTCAGAAGTAAGTTGGCCGCAGTGTTATCACT
CATGGTTATGGCAGCACTGCATAATTCTCTTACTGTCATGCCATCCGTAAGATGCTTTTCTGTGACTGGT
GAGTACTCAACCAAGTCATTCTGAGAATAGTGTATGCGGCGACCGAGTTGCTCTTGCCCGGCGTCAATAC
GGGATAATACCGCGCCACATAGCAGAACTTTAAAAGTGCTCATCATTGGAAAACGTTCTTCGGGGCGAAA
ACTCTCAAGGATCTTACCGCTGTTGAGATCCAGTTCGATGTAACCCACTCGTGCACCCAACTGATCTTCA
GCATCTTTTACTTTCACCAGCGTTTCTGGGTGAGCAAAAACAGGAAGGCAAAATGCCGCAAAAAAGGGAA
TAAGGGCGACACGGAAATGTTGAATACTCATACTCTTCCTTTTTCAATATTATTGAAGCATTTATCAGGG
TTATTGTCTCATGAGCGGATACATATTTGAATGTATTTAGAAAAATAAACAAATAGGGGTTCCGCGCACA
TTTCCCCGAAAAGTGCCACCTGAC
Features (pLannotate 1.2.2; 40 found; start..end, strand, type, name):
     31..83      -  misc_feature   bom (fragment): basis of mobility region from pBR322
    238..617     +  enhancer       CMV enhancer: human cytomegalovirus immediate early enhancer
    618..817     +  promoter       CMV promoter: human cytomegalovirus (CMV) immediate early promoter
    835..1015    +  LTR            5' LTR (truncated): truncated 5' long terminal repeat (LTR) from HIV-1
   1062..1187    +  misc_feature   HIV-1 Ψ: packaging signal of human immunodeficiency virus type 1
   1171..1534    +  CDS            HIV-1 gag (fragment): gag protein from human immunodeficiency virus 1; gag
   1680..1913    +  misc_feature   RRE: The Rev response element (RRE) of HIV-1 allows for Rev-dependent mRNA export from the nucleus to the cytoplasm.
   2290..2390    +  CDS            Rev (fragment): human immunodeficiency virus 1 (HIV-1) Rev protein; rev; enhances nuclear export of unspliced and incompletely spliced viral mRNAs
   2440..2557    +  misc_feature   cPPT/CTS: central polypurine tract and central termination sequence of HIV-1
   2635..2949    +  promoter       tight TRE promoter: Tet-responsive promoter PTight, consisting of seven tet operator sequences followed by the minimal CMV promoter
   2971..2988    +  protein_bind   attB1 (fragment): mutant version of attB; recombination site for the Gateway® BP reaction BP Clonase™
   3011..3595    +  CDS            AID: human activation-induced cytidine deaminase (Dickerson et al., 2003); AICDA
   3594..3643    +  CDS            ABE(7.10) (fragment): adenine base editor comprising wild-type E. coli TadA fused to the evolved TadA*(7.10) mutant (Gaudelli et al., 2017)
   3644..5815    +  CDS            pcrA (sequence partly withheld): PCRA_GEOSE - Experimental evidence at protein level: Swiss-Prot protein existence level 1. DNA helicase. Has a broad nucleotide specificity, even being able to hydrolyze ethenonucleotides, and is able to couple the hydrolysis to unwinding of DNA substrates. It is a 3'-5' helicase but at high protein concentrations it can also displace a substrate with a 5' tail. Preferred substrate being one with both single and double- stranded regions of DNA. From Geobacillus stearothermophilus (Bacillus stearothermophilus).
   5828..6076    +  CDS            UGI: UNGI_BPPB2 - Experimental evidence at protein level: Swiss-Prot protein existence level 1. This protein binds specifically and reversibly to the host uracil-DNA glycosylase, preventing removal of uracil residues from PBS2 DNA by the host uracil-excision repair system. From Bacillus phage PBS2 (Bacteriophage PBS2).
   6164..6874    +  CDS            mTagBFP2: mTagBFP2 is a basic (constitutively fluorescent) blue fluorescent protein published in 2011, derived from Entacmaea quadricolor. It is reported to be a very rapidly-maturing monomer with very low acid sensitivity.
   6892..6912    -  protein_bind   attB2: mutant version of attB; core recombination site for the Gateway® BP reaction BP Clonase™
   6955..7465    +  promoter       hPGK promoter: human phosphoglycerate kinase 1 promoter
   7475..8071    +  CDS            PuroR (fragment): puromycin N-acetyltransferase; pac from Streptomyces; confers resistance to puromycin
   8126..8823    +  CDS            rtTA3 (fragment): reverse tetracycline transactivator 3 activates expression from Tet-responsive promoters in the presence of doxycycline
   8753..8863    +  CDS            VP48: 3 tandem repeats of the minimal activation domain of herpes simplex virus VP16 (Cheng et al., 2013)
   8874..8898    +  misc_feature   MCS (fragment): pBluescript multiple cloning site
   8898..9486    +  misc_feature   WPRE: woodchuck hepatitis virus posttranscriptional regulatory element
   9423..10004   +  CDS            nef (fragment): NEF_HV1H2 - Experimental evidence at protein level: Swiss-Prot protein existence level 1. Extracellular Nef protein targets CD4(+) T-lymphocytes for apoptosis by interacting with CXCR4 surface receptors. From Human immunodeficiency virus type 1 group M subtype B (isolate HXB2) (HIV-1).
  10011..10191   +  LTR            5' LTR (truncated): truncated 5' long terminal repeat (LTR) from HIV-1
  10223..10447   +  polyA_signal   bGH poly(A) signal: bovine growth hormone polyadenylation signal
  10451..10472   +  promoter       SV40 promoter (fragment): SV40 enhancer and early promoter
  10493..10921   +  rep_origin     f1 ori (sequence partly withheld): f1 bacteriophage origin of replication; arrow indicates direction of (+) strand synthesis
  10935..11264   +  promoter       SV40 promoter: SV40 enhancer and early promoter
  11312..11359   +  promoter       EM7 promoter: synthetic bacterial promoter&nbsp
  11378..11752   +  CDS            BleoR: antibiotic-binding protein; Sh ble from Streptoalloteichus hindustanus; confers resistance to bleomycin, phleomycin, and Zeocin™
  11762..11887   +  CDS            ble (fragment): BLE_KLEPN - Experimental evidence at protein level: Swiss-Prot protein existence level 1. Binding protein with a strong affinity to the bleomycin family of antibiotics. Binds to CL990; an antimitotic-antibiotic compound. From Klebsiella pneumoniae.
  11882..12003   +  polyA_signal   SV40 poly(A) signal: SV40 polyadenylation signal
  12074..12096   -  protein_bind   lac operator (fragment): The lac repressor binds to the lac operator to inhibit transcription in E. coli. This inhibition can be relieved by adding lactose or isopropyl-β-D-thiogalactopyranoside (IPTG). lac repressor encoded by lacI
  12100..12130   -  promoter       lac promoter: promoter for the E. coli lac operon
  12145..12166   -  protein_bind   CAP binding site: CAP binding activates transcription in the presence of cAMP. E. coli catabolite activator protein
  12179..12271   -  CDS            lacI (fragment): lac repressor; lacI; The lac repressor binds to the lac operator to inhibit transcription in E. coli. This inhibition can be relieved by adding lactose or isopropyl-β-D-thiogalactopyranoside (IPTG).
  12454..13042   -  rep_origin     ori: high-copy-number ColE1/pMB1/pBR322/pUC origin of replication
  13213..14073   -  CDS            AmpR: β-lactamase; bla; confers resistance to ampicillin, carbenicillin, and related antibiotics
  14074..14178   -  promoter       AmpR promoter: bla
