[The description below was written by a language model from this plasmid's Addgene catalogue record and pLannotate feature annotations shown in this document.]
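Description:
tet-AID-PcrA M6-UGI-T2A-mTagBFP2-PGK-Puro-T2A-rtTA is a 14.2 kb lentiviral transfer plasmid built on the FUGW backbone that delivers a doxycycline-inducible HACE (helicase-assisted continuous editing) editor to mammalian cells. It is maintained in E. coli through a high-copy ColE1/pUC-type origin with ampicillin selection; an f1 origin and an SV40/EM7-driven bleomycin/Zeocin resistance cassette also sit in the plasmid backbone, outside the viral genome. A CMV enhancer/promoter fused to a truncated HIV-1 5' LTR drives genomic RNA production in packaging cells. The Ψ packaging signal, RRE, cPPT/CTS, WPRE and a truncated 3' LTR followed by a bGH polyadenylation signal provide the remaining cis elements for packaging, nuclear export, transduction and transcript stabilisation.

The payload is an all-in-one Tet-On design. A tight TRE promoter (seven tet operators plus a minimal CMV promoter) controls a synthetic fusion of human activation-induced cytidine deaminase (AID), joined through a short linker to the Geobacillus stearothermophilus PcrA DNA helicase, followed by the phage PBS2 uracil glycosylase inhibitor UGI. The "M6" designation marks the PcrA variant used, but the record does not define it. UGI blocks excision of the uracils created by deamination, which favours retention of the edits. The construct name indicates a T2A peptide that co-expresses mTagBFP2 as a blue fluorescent marker of induction. The editor cassette is flanked by residual Gateway attB sites. Downstream, a human PGK promoter constitutively expresses puromycin resistance linked by T2A to the reverse tetracycline transactivator (annotated as rtTA3), so transduced cells can be selected and the editor switched on with doxycycline. The plasmid is intended for programmable, continuous mutagenesis of endogenous genomic loci. Any targeting component needed to direct the helicase is not encoded here according to the record.
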