Addgene plasmid #221234: tet-AID-PcrA M6-UGI-T2A-mTagBFP2-PGK-Puro-T2A-rtTA
Purpose: Tet-inducible lentiviral HACE Editor as a fusion of AID cytidine deaminase and PcrA helicase.
Depositing lab: Fei Chen. Depositing organization: Broad Institute. Publication: Helicase-assisted continuous editing for programmable mutagenesis of endogenous genomes. Chen XD, Chen Z, Wythes G, Zhang Y, Orr BC, Sun G, Chao YK, Navarro Torres A, Thao K, Vallurupalli M, Sun J, Borji M, Tkacik E, Chen H, Bernstein BE, Chen F. Science. 2024 Oct 11;386(6718):eadn5876. doi: 10.1126/science.adn5876. Epub 2024 Oct 11. PubMed 39388570.
Backbone
  Vector backbone: FUGW
  Vector type: Lentiviral
Growth in bacteria
  Bacterial resistance: Ampicillin, 100 μg/mL
  Growth temperature: 30°C
  Growth strain: NEB Stable
  Copy number: High Copy
Gene/Insert
  Gene/Insert name: AID-PcrA M6-UGI-T2A-mTagBFP2
  Species: Synthetic
  Cloning method: Gibson Cloning
Terms and licenses: Academic/Nonprofit Terms; Industry Terms: Not Available to Industry
Depositor comments: Internal lab identifier DC846. Please visit https://doi.org/10.1101/2024.02.01.577593 for bioRxiv preprint.
How to cite: tet-AID-PcrA M6-UGI-T2A-mTagBFP2-PGK-Puro-T2A-rtTA was a gift from Fei Chen (Addgene plasmid # 221234 ; http://n2t.net/addgene:221234 ; RRID:Addgene_221234)
